>Addgene plasmid #234087 | pKEK3225 | addgene full sequence | sequence record 471771 | Addgene NGS Result
TTGAGATCGTTTTGGTCTGCGCGTAATCTCTTGCTCTGAAAACGAAAAAACCGCCTTGCAGGGCGGTTTT
TCGAAGGTTCTCTGAGCTACCAACTCTTTGAACCGAGGTAACTGGCTTGGAGGAGCGCAGTCACCAAAAC
TTGTCCTTTCAGTTTAGCCTTAACCGGCGCATGACTTCAAGACTAACTCCTCTAAATCAATTACCAGTGG
CTGCTGCCAGTGGTGCTTTTGCATGTCTTTCCGGGTTGGACTCAAGACGATAGTTACCGGATAAGGCGCA
GCGGTCGGACTGAACGGGGGGTTCGTGCATACAGTCCAGCTTGGAGCGAACTGCCTACCCGGAACTGAGT
GTCAGGCGTGGAATGAGACAAACGCGGCCATAACAGCGGAATGACACCGGTAAACCGAAAGGCAGGAACA
GGAGAGCGCACGAGGGAGCCGCCAGGGGGAAACGCCTGGTATCTTTATAGTCCTGTCGGGTTTCGCCACC
ACTGATTTGAGCGTCAGATTTCGTGATGCTTGTCAGGGGGGCGGAGCCTATGGAAAAACGGCTTTGCCGC
GGCCCTCTCACTTCCCTGTTAAGTATCTTCCTGGCATCTTCCAGGAAATCTCCGCCCCGTTCGTAAGCCA
TTTCCGCTCGCCGCAGTCGAACGACCGAGCGTAGCGAGTCAGTGAGCGAGGAAGCGGAATATATCCTGTA
TCACATATTCTGCTGACGCACCGGTGCAGCCTTTTTTCTCCTGCCACATGAAGCACTTCACTGACACCCT
CATCAGTGCCAACATAGTAAGCCAGTATACACTCCGCTAGCGCTGATGTCCGGCGGTGCTTTTGCCGTTA
CGCACCACCCCGTCAGTAGCTGAACAGGAGGGACAGCTTGGAGGTGAAGGGCAATCAGCTGTTGCCCGTC
TCACTGGTGAAAAGAAAAACCACCCTGGCGCCCAATACGCAAACCGCCTCTCCCCGCGCGTTGGCCGATT
CATTAATGCAGCTGGCACGACAGGTTTCCCGACTGGAAAGCGGGCAGTGAGCGCAACGCAATTAATGTAA
GTTAGCGCGAATTGCAAGCTGGCCGACGCGCTGGGCTACGTCTTGCTGGCGTTCGGGAGCAGAAGAGCAT
ACATCTGGAAGCAAAGCCAGGAAAGCGGCCTATGGAGCTGTGCGGCAGCGCTCAGTAGGCAATTTTTCAA
AATATTGTTAAGCCTTTTCTGAGCATGGTATTTTTCATGGTATTACCAATTAGCAGGAAAATAAGCCATT
GAATATAAAAGATAAAAATGTCTTGTTTACAATAGAGTGGGGGGGGTCAGCCTGCCGCCTTGGGCCGGGT
GATGTCGTACTTGCCCGCCGCGAACTCGGTTACCGTCCAGCCCAGCGCGACCAGCTCCGGCAACGCCTCG
CGCACCCGCTGGCGGCGCTTGCGCATGGTCGAACCACTGGCCTCTGACGGCCAGACATAGCCGCACAAGG
TATCTATGGAAGCCTTGCCGGTTTTGCCGGGGTCGATCCAGCCACACAGCCGCTGGTGCAGCAGGCGGGC
GGTTTCGCTGTCCAGCGCCCGCACCTCGTCCATGCTGATGCGCACATGCTGGCCGCCACCCATGACGGCC
TGCGCGATCAAGGGGTTCAGGGCCACGTACAGGCGCCCGTCCGCCTCGTCGCTGGCGTACTCCGACAGCA
GCCGAAACCCCTGCCGCTTGCGGCCATTCTGGGCGATGATGGATACCTTCCAAAGGCGCTCGATGCAGTC
CTGTATGTGCTTGAGCGCCCCACCACTATCGACCTCTGCCCCGATTTCCTTTGCCAGCGCCCGATAGCTA
CCTTTGACCACCATGGCATCAGCGGTGACGGCCTCCCACTTGGGTTCCAGGAACAGCCGGAGCTGCCGTC
CGCCTTCGGTCTTGGGTTCCGGGCCAAGCACTAGGCCATTAGGCCCAGCCATGGCCACCAGCCCTTGCAG
GATGCGCAGATCATCAGCGCCCAGCGGCTCCGGGCCGCTGAACTCGATCCGCTTGCCGTCGCCGTAGTCA
TACGTCACGTCCAGCTTGCTGCGCTTGCGCTCGCCCCGCTTGAGGGCACGGAACAGGCCGGGGGCCAGAC
AGTGCGCCGGGTCGTGCCGGACGTGGCTGAGGCTGTGCTTGTTCTTAGGCTTCACCACGGGGCACCCCCT
TGCTCTTGCGCTGCCTCTCCAGCACGGCGGGCTTGAGCACCCCGCCGTCATGCCGCCTGAACCACCGATC
AGCGAACGGTGCGCCATAGTTGGCCTTGCTCACACCGAAGCGGACGAAGAACCGGCGCTGGTCGTCGTCC
ACACCCCATTCCTCGGCCTCGGCGCTGGTCATGCTCGACAGGTAGGACTGCCAGCGGATGTTATCGACCA
GTACCGAGCTGCCCCGGCTGGCCTGCTGCTGGTCGCCTGCGCCCATCATGGCCGCGCCCTTGCTGGCATG
GTGCAGGAACACGATAGAGCACCCGGTATCGGCGGCGATGGCCTCCATGCGACCGATGACCTGGGCCATG
GGGCCGCTGGCGTTTTCTTCCTCGATGTGGAACCGGCGCAGCGTGTCCAGCACCATCAGGCGGCGGCCCT
CGGCGGCGCGCTTGAGGCCGTCGAACCACTCCGGGGCCATGATGTTGGGCAGGCTGCCGATCAGCGGCTG
GATCAGCAGGCCGTCAGCCACGGCTTGCCGTTCCTCGGCGCTGAGGTGCGCCCCAAGGGCGTGCAGGCGG
TGATGAATGGCGGTGGGCGGGTCTTCGGCGGGCAGGTAGATCACCGGGCCGGTGGGCAGTTCGCCCACCT
CCAGCAGATCCGGCCCGCCTGCAATCTGTGCGGCCAGTTGCAGGGCCAGCATGGATTTACCGGCACCACC
GGGCGACACCAGCGCCCCGACCGTACCGGCCACCATGTTGGGCAAAACGTAGTCCAGCGGTGGCGGCGCT
GCTGCGAACGCCTCCAGAATATTGATAGGCTTATGGGTAGCCATTGATTGCCTCCTTTGCAGGCAGTTGG
TGGTTAGGCGCTGGCGGGGTCACTACCCCCGCCCTGCGCCGCTCTGAGTTCTTCCAGGCACTCGCGCAGC
GCCTCGTATTCGTCGTCGGTCAGCCAGAACTTGCGCTGACGCATCCCTTTGGCCTTCATGCGCTCGGCAT
ATCGCGCTTGGCGTACAGCGTCAGGGCTGGCCAGCAGGTCGCCGGTCTGCTTGTCCTTTTGGTCTTTCAT
ATCAGTCACCGAGAAACTTGCCGGGGCCGAAAGGCTTGTCTTCGCGGAACAAGGACAAGGTGCAGCCGTC
AAGGTTAAGGCTGGCCATATCAGCGACTGAAAAGCGGCCAGCCTCGGCCTTGTTTGACGTATAACCAAAG
CCACCGGGCAACCAATAGCCCTTGTCACTTTTGATCAGGTAGACCGACCCTGAAGCGCTTTTTTCGTATT
CCATAAAACCCCCTTCTGTGCGTGAGTACTCATAGTATAACAGGCGTGAGTACCAACGCAAGCACTACAT
GCTGAAATCTGGCCCGCCCCTGTCCATGCCTCGCTGGCGGGGTGCCGGTGCCCGTGCCAGCTCGGCCCGC
GCAAGCTGGACGCTGGGCAGACCCATGACCTTGCTGACGGTGCGCTCGATGTAATCCGCTTCGTGGCCGG
GCTTGCGCTCTGCCAGCGCTGGGCTGGCCTCGGCCATGGCCTTGCCGATTTCCTCGGCACTGCGGCCCCG
GCTGGCCAGCTTCTGCGCGGCGATAAAGTCGCACTTGCTGAGGTCATCACCGAAGCGCTTGACCAGCCCG
GCCATCTCGCTGCGGTACTCGTCCAGCGCCGTGCGCCGGTGGCGGCTAAGCTGCCGCTCGGGCAGTTCGA
GGCTGGCCAGCCTGCGGGCCTTCTCCTGCTGCCGCTGGGCCTGCTCGATCTGCTGGCCAGCCTGCTGCAC
CAGCGCCGGGCCAGCGGTGGCGGTCTTGCCCTTGGATTCACGCAGCAGCACCCACGGCTGATAACCGGCG
CGGGTGGTGTGCTTGTCCTTGCGGTTGGTGAAGCCCGCCAAGCGGCCATAGTGGCGGCTGTCGGCGCTGG
CCGGGTCGGCGTCGTACTCGCTGGCCAGCGTCCGGGCAATCTGCCCCCGAAGTTCACCGCCTGCGGCGTC
GGCCACCTTGACCCATGCCTGATAGTTCTTCGGGCTGGTTTCCACTACCAGGGCAGGCTCCCGGCCCTCG
GCTTTCATGTCATCCAGGTCAAACTCGCTGAGGTCGTCCACCAGCACCAGACCATGCCGCTCCTGCTCGG
CGGGCCTGATATACACGTCATTGCCCTGGGCATTCATCCGCTTGAGCCATGGCGTGTTCTGGAGCACTTC
GGCGGCTGACCATTCCCGGTTCATCATCTGGCCGGTGGTGGCGTCCCTGACGCCGATATCGAAGCGCTCA
CAGCCCATGGCCTTGAGCTGTCGGCCTATGGCCTGCAAAGTCCTGTCGTTCTTCATCGGGCCACCAAGCG
CAGCCAGATCGAGCCGTCCTCGGTTGTCAGTGGCGTCAGGTCGAGCAAGAGCAACGATGCGATCAGCAGC
ACCACCGTAGGCATCATGGAAGCCAGCATCACGGTTAGCCATAGCTTCCAGTGCCACCCCCGCGACGCGC
TCCGGGCGCTCTGCGCGGCGCTGCTCACCTCGGCGGCTACCTCCCGCAACTCTTTGGCCAGCTCCACCCA
TGCCGCCCCTGTCTGGCGCTGGGCTTTCAGCCACTCCGCCGCCTGCGCCTCGCTGGCCTGCTGGGTCTGG
CTCATGACCTGCCGGGCTTCGTCGGCCAGTGTCGCCATGCTCTGGGCCAGCGGTTCGATCTGCTCCGCTA
ACTCGTTGATGCCTCTGGATTTCTTCACTCTGTCGATTGCGTTCATGGTCTATTGCCTCCCGGTATTCCT
GTAAGTCGATGATCTGGGCGTTGGCGGTGTCGATGTTCAGGGCCACGTCTGCCCGGTCGGTGCGGATGCC
CCGGCCTTCCATCTCCACCACGTTCGGCCCCAGGTGAACACCGGGCAGGCGCTCGATGCCCTGCGCCTCA
AGTGTTCTGTGGTCAATGCGGGCGTCGTGGCCAGCCCGCTCTAATGCCCGGTTGGCATGGTCGGCCCATG
CCTCGCGGGTCTGCTCAAGCCATGCCTTGGGCTTGAGCGCTTCGGTCTTCTGTGCCCCGCCCTTCTCCGG
GGTCTTGCCGTTGTACCGCTTGAACCACTGAGCGGCGGGCCGCTCGATGCCGTCATTGATCCGCTCGGAG
ATCATCAGGTGGCAGTGCGGGTTCTCGCCGCCACCGGCATGGATGGCCAGCGTATACGGCAGGCGCTCGG
CACCGGTCAGGTGCTGGGCGAACTCGGACGCCAGCGCCTTCTGCTGGTCGAGGGTCAGCTCGACCGGCAG
GGCAAATTCGACCTCCTTGAACAGCCGCCCATTGGCGCGTTCATACAGGTCGGCAGCATCCCAGTAGTCG
GCGGGCCGCTCGACGAACTCCGGCATGTGCCCGGATTCGGCGTGCAAGACTTCATCCATGTCGCGGGCAT
ACTTGCCTTCGCGCTGGATGTAGTCGGCCTTGGCCCTGGCCGATTGGCCGCCCGACCTGCTGCCGGTTTT
CGCCGTAAGGTGATAAATCGCCATGCTGCCTCGCTGTTGCTTTTGCTTTTCGGCTCCATGATAGCCTACG
AGACAGCACATTAACAATGGGGTGTCAAGATGGTTAAGGGGAGCAACAAGGCGGCGGATCGGCTGGCCAA
GCTCGAAGAACAACGAGCGCGAATCAATGCCGAAATTCAGCGGGTGCGGGCAAGGGAACAGCAGCAAGAG
CGCAAGAACGAAACAAGGCGCAAGGTGCTGGTGGGGGCCATGATTTTGGCCAAGGTGAACAGCAGCGAGT
GGCCGGAGGATCGGCTCATGGCGGCAATGGATGCGTACCTTGAACGCGACCACGACCGCGCCTTGTTCGG
TCTGCCGCCACGCCAGAAGGATGAGCCGGGCTGAATGATCGACCGAGACAGGCCCTGCGGGGCTGCACAC
GCGCCCCCACCCTTCGGGTAGGGGGAAAGGCCGCTAAAGCGGCTAAAAGCGCTCCAGCGTATTTCTGCGG
GGTTTGGTGTGGGGTTTAGCGGGCTTTGCCCGCCTTTCCCCCTGCCGCGCAGCGGTGGGGCGGTGTGTAG
CCTAGCGCAGCGAATAGACCAGCTATCCGGCCTCTGGCCGGGCATATTGGGCAAGGGCAGCAGCGCCCCA
CAAGGGCGCTGATAACCGCGCCTAGTGGATTATTCTTAGATAATCATGGATGGATTTTTCCAACACCCCG
CCAGCCCCCGCCCCTGCTGGGTTTGCAGGTTTGGGGGCGTGACAGTTATTGCAGGGGTTCGTGACAGTTA
TTGCAGGGGGGCGTGACAGTTATTGCAGGGGTTCGTGACAGTTAGTACGGGAGTGACGGGCACTGGCTGG
CAATGTCTAGCAACGGCAGGCATTTCGGCTGAGGGTAAAAGAACTTTCCGCTAAGCGATAGACTGTATGT
AAACACAGTATTGCAAGGACGCGGAACATGCCTCATGTGGCGGCCAGGACGGCCAGCCGGGATCGGGATA
CTGGTCGTTACCAGAGCCACCGACCCGAGCAAACCCTTCTCTATCAGATCGTTGACGAGTATTACCCGGC
ATTCGCTGCGCTTATGGCAGAGCAGGGAAAGGAATTGCCGGGCTATGTGCAACGGGAATTTGAAGAATTT
CTCCAATGCGGGCGGCTGGAGCATGGCTTTCTACGGGTTCGCTGCGAGTCTTGCCACGCCGAGCACCTGG
TCGCTTTCAGAAATCAATCTAAAGTATATATGAGTAAACTTGGTCTGACAGGCTCGCGCTTTGTTAGCAG
CCGGATCCTTAGAAAAACTCATCGAGCATCAAATGAAACTGCAATTTATTCATATCAGGATTATCAATAC
CATATTTTTGAAAAAGCCGTTTCTGTAATGAAGGAGAAAACTCACCGAGGCAGTTCCATAGGATGGCAAG
ATCCTGGTATCGGTCTGCGATTCCGACTCGTCCAACATCAATACAACCTATTAATTTCCCCTCGTCAAAA
ATAAGGTTATCAAGTGAGAAATCACCATGAGTGACGACTGAATCCGGTGAGAATGGCAAAAGCTTATGCA
TTTCTTTCCAGACTTGTTCAACAGGCCAGCCATTACGCTCGTCATCAAAATCACTCGCATCAACCAAACC
GTTATTCATTCGTGATTGCGCCTGAGCGAGACGAAATACGCGATCGCTGTTAAAAGGACAATTACAAACA
GGAATCGAATGCAACCGGCGCAGGAACACTGCCAGCGCATCAACAATATTTTCACCTGAATCAGGATATT
CTTCTAATACCTGGAATGCTGTTTTCCCGGGGATCGCAGTGGTGAGTAACCATGCATCATCAGGAGTACG
GATAAAATGCTTGATGGTCGGAAGAGGCATAAATTCCGTCAGCCAGTTTAGTCTGACCATCTCATCTGTA
ACATCATTGGCAACGCTACCTTTGCCATGTTTCAGAAACAACTCTGGCGCATCGGGCTTCCCATACAATC
GATAGATTGTCGCACCTGATTGCCCGACATTATCGCGAGCCCATTTATACCCATATAAATCAGCATCCAT
GTTGGAATTTAATCGCGGCCTCGAGCAAGACGTTTCCCGTTGAATATGGCTCATATGTTTAGTCTCCTTT
TTTTGTTATAAATATTTTATACACAAAAATCTTCGTTATTTAAATAAGTTTTATAGCTATTTTTTCAAGA
TACAAAACTATTAATTAGTTATAATTAGGTTATTAGCTTAAAATTATAAACCAAATACGATGAGTGACAA
CCCAAAAGATCTCGATCCTCTACGCCGTTGGGGAGCAGGAAACAGCTATGACGGTACCAAAAAAAACCCC
GCCCTGTCAGGGGCGGGGTTTTTTTTTGAGCTCTTATCAGTGATGATGATGATGGTGCTGATATGTGTCT
AAGTCTACGGCTTTTACAACTTCTACGAGGCACATGTGATCTCTTCTCTCATCTCTATCTTTAGATAATT
TAGTGTGGTAAGTGATATGATGATACCTTGGTATATGCACAGCAGCACTTCCGGCGAGAGGCCTGTTCAT
CTGGGAACACTTGGTGACCAGTTTTTCAGTCACCCCCTCAATATCGTATGCTTGATTAAATTCCACTCGG
ATTCCATTGTTAACGGTATCGGGCAGTATATACAGGATGCTGGGAGGACATTGAAAAGCAACGTTCTTCC
TCAGAATGTGTCCATCCTTTTTGAAGTTTTCTCCGGTCAAGGTCACCCTGTTGTATATAGACCCTCTCTC
ATAGGTTACCATAGCTCTTGTCTTATATACGCCGTCGCCTTCAAAACTTATAGTTCTTTCTTGGGTGTAA
CCCTCTGGCATTGCTGACTTAAAGAAATCTTTTATATGGCTGGGGTACTTAGCAAAACATTGGACCCCAT
AGCTAAGGGTTGACACCAGTGTAGCCCAGGGTACTGGTAAATCGCCAGTTGTACAGATATATTTGGCCTT
AATAGTACCAGTGGTAGCGTCGCCAGTTCCCTCCCCCTTGATTATGAACTTCATGCCCTCCACATCCCCT
TCAAGTTCTGTTATGTAGGGTATTTCTTTTTCAAACAGTTTAGCACCCTCTGTCAAGGCAGTAGCCATGG
GACTCTTTCTCCTCTTTAATCGAGACCAAGCTAGCACTGTACCTAGGACTGAGCTAGCCGTCAAGAATTC
ACTGGCCGTCGTTTTACGGTCTCAGTCGACTACTCTAGAAATATTTTATCTGATTAATAAGATGATCTTC
Features (pLannotate 1.2.2; 15 found; start..end, strand, type, name):
      1..546     +  rep_origin     p15A ori: Plasmids containing the medium-copy-number p15A origin of replication can be propagated in E. coli cells that contain a second plasmid with the ColE1 origin.
    634..689     +  rep_origin     RSF ori (fragment): Plasmids containing the RSF 1030 origin of replication can be propagated in E. coli cells that contain additional plasmids with compatible origins.
    808..878     -  mobile_element IS1 (fragment): prokaryotic transposable element IS1
    883..1030    +  CDS            lacI (fragment): lac repressor; lacI; The lac repressor binds to the lac operator to inhibit transcription in E. coli. This inhibition can be relieved by adding lactose or isopropyl-β-D-thiogalactopyranoside (IPTG).
   1307..2158    -  CDS            RSF1010 RepC (fragment): replication protein C of the broad-host-range plasmid RSF1010 (Scholz et al., 1989); repC
   2145..2984    -  CDS            RSF1010 RepA: replication protein A of the broad-host-range plasmid RSF1010 (Scholz et al., 1989); repA
   2976..3050    -  ncRNA          Plasmid R1162: Accession: RF00043 - R1162-like plasmid antisense RNA
   3495..4466    -  CDS            RSF1010 RepB: replication protein B of the broad-host-range plasmid RSF1010 (Scholz et al., 1989); repB
   4466..4876    -  CDS            mobB: MOBB2_ECOLX - Protein predicted: Swiss-Prot protein existence level 4. This protein is essential to promote the specific transfer of the plasmid in the presence of conjugative plasmids. From Escherichia coli.
   5700..5981    +  CDS            mobC: MOBC_ECOLX - Protein predicted: Swiss-Prot protein existence level 4. This protein is essential to promote the specific transfer of the plasmid in the presence of conjugative plasmids. From Escherichia coli.
   6011..6405    +  rep_origin     RSF1010 oriV: replication origin of the broad-host-range plasmid RSF1010; requires the RSF1010 RepA/B/C proteins for replication (Scholz et al., 1989)
   6869..7684    -  CDS            KanR: aminoglycoside phosphotransferase; aph(3')-Ia; confers resistance to kanamycin in bacteria or G418 (Geneticin®) in eukaryotes
   7968..8678    -  CDS            obeCFP: obeCFP is a basic (constitutively fluorescent) long stokes shift fluorescent protein published in 2011, derived from Obelia sp..
   8720..8744    -  promoter       J23119(SpeI) promoter (fragment): bacterial promoter (Registry of Standard Biological Parts BBa J23119) modified to end with an SpeI site
   8747..8767    +  CDS            lacZα (fragment): LacZα fragment of β-galactosidase; lacZ fragment
