[The description below was written by a language model from this plasmid's Addgene catalogue record and pLannotate feature annotations shown in this document.]
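Description:
pKEK3225 is a low-copy, mobilizable bacterial expression shuttle vector built on an RSF1010-p15A-Kan backbone and intended for fluorescent or chromoprotein marker expression across diverse gram-negative bacteria. The 8.8 kb sequence carries two replication systems. One is a p15A origin for maintenance in E. coli cloning strains. The other is the broad-host-range RSF1010 replicon, comprising oriV together with the RepA, RepB and RepC proteins it needs (RepC is annotated as a fragment) and the R1162-like antisense regulatory RNA. The RSF1010 mobilization genes mobB and mobC are also annotated, so the plasmid can be transferred by conjugation when a helper conjugative system supplies the transfer machinery. Selection is by kanamycin through an aph(3')-Ia aminoglycoside phosphotransferase gene. Short fragments annotated as RSF ori, IS1, lacI and lacZα appear to be backbone or cloning remnants rather than functional parts.

The payload is listed as synthetic DasherGFP, driven by the constitutive Anderson-series promoter J23100, which is flanked by BsaI sites. A single reporter open reading frame of about 710 bp lies next to the kanamycin marker. The automated annotation labels it obeCFP and labels the upstream promoter as a J23119 fragment. These are probably nearest-match calls for the catalogued DasherGFP and J23100, but the discrepancy should be noted. The BsaI sites let users replace the promoter by Golden Gate assembly using amplicons with universal overhangs. This allows reporter expression to be tuned for a given species or used to test candidate promoters. Typical applications are fluorescent labelling of bacteria and promoter comparison in non-model gram-negative hosts.
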