Addgene plasmid #234087: pKEK3225
Purpose: CCP expression in diverse gram-negative bacteria, with pre-cloned Golden Gate Compatible (BsaI) restriction sites to facilitate promoter swapping.
Depositing lab: Karl Klose. Depositing organization: University of Texas at San Antonio. Publication: Mobilizable shuttle vectors with fluorescent markers functional across different species of bacteria. Armstrong ZR, Alonso J, Stanton V, Patel N, Zogaj X, Cocioba SS, Klose KE. Appl Environ Microbiol. 2025 May 12:e0004525. doi: 10.1128/aem.00045-25. PubMed 40353662.
Backbone
  Vector backbone: RSF1010-p15a-Kan
  Vector type: Bacterial Expression
Growth in bacteria
  Bacterial resistance: Kanamycin, 50 μg/mL
  Growth temperature: 37°C
  Growth strain: DH5alpha
  Copy number: Low Copy
Gene/Insert
  Gene/Insert name: DasherGFP
  Species: Synthetic
  Promoter: pJ23100-BsaI
  Cloning method: Golden Gate
Terms and licenses: Academic/Nonprofit Terms; Industry Terms: Not Available to Industry
Depositor comments: Universal primer overhangs for promoter swapping: Forward 5'- GGCTACGGTCTCGCGAC-3'; Reverse 5'- GGCTACGGTCTCGTAAT -3'
How to cite: pKEK3225 was a gift from Karl Klose (Addgene plasmid # 234087 ; http://n2t.net/addgene:234087 ; RRID:Addgene_234087)
